Addgene plasmid #233062: pCDNA3.1-SP-ALFA-lk-HiBiT-lk-ADGRL3
Purpose: Expresses mouse ADGRL3 (UniProt Q80TS3-3). An N-terminal AFLA-tag (SRLEEELRRRLTE) and HiBiT tag (VSGWRLFKKIS) follow the endogenous ADGRL3 signal peptide.
Depositing lab: Jonathan Javitch. Depositing organization: Columbia University. Publication: N-terminal fragment shedding contributes to signaling of the full-length adhesion receptor ADGRL3. Perry-Hauser NA, Du Rand JR, Lee KH, Shi L, Javitch JA. J Biol Chem. 2025 Jan 9:108174. doi: 10.1016/j.jbc.2025.108174. PubMed 39798870.
Backbone
  Vector backbone: pCDNA3.1
  Backbone size w/o insert (bp): 5248
  Total vector size (bp): 10120
  Vector type: Mammalian Expression
Growth in bacteria
  Bacterial resistance: Ampicillin, 100 μg/mL
  Growth temperature: 30°C
  Growth strain: DH5alpha
  Copy number: Unknown
Gene/Insert
  Gene/Insert name: ADGRL3 (alt names: LPHN3; Latrophilin-3)
  Species: M. musculus (mouse)
  Insert size (bp): 4572
  Entrez Gene: Adgrl3 (a.k.a. 5430402I23Rik, CIRL-3, D130075K09Rik, Gm1379, LEC3, Lphn3, mKIAA0768)
  Tag / fusion protein: Alfa (N terminal on insert); HiBiT (N terminal on insert)
  Cloning method: Gibson Cloning
  Sequencing primers: 5′ CMVf; 3′ BGHrev
Terms and licenses: Academic/Nonprofit Terms; Industry Terms: Not Available to Industry
Depositor comments: Depositor recommends using NEB Stable cells if experiencing issues with DH5 alpha.
How to cite: pCDNA3.1-SP-ALFA-lk-HiBiT-lk-ADGRL3 was a gift from Jonathan Javitch (Addgene plasmid # 233062 ; http://n2t.net/addgene:233062 ; RRID:Addgene_233062)
