[The description below was written by a language model from this plasmid's Addgene catalogue record and pLannotate feature annotations shown in this document.]
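Description:
pCDNA3.1-SP-ALFA-lk-HiBiT-lk-ADGRL3 is a mammalian expression plasmid of about 10.1 kb, built on the pCDNA3.1 backbone, that encodes mouse ADGRL3 (latrophilin-3, LPHN3), an adhesion G protein-coupled receptor. In E. coli it replicates from a high-copy ColE1/pUC-type origin and is selected with ampicillin through the β-lactamase gene. An f1 origin is also present. For mammalian cells, an SV40 early promoter drives a neomycin phosphotransferase gene followed by an SV40 polyadenylation signal, the standard arrangement for G418 selection of stable transfectants. The depositor notes that a recombination-tolerant bacterial strain may help if the plasmid proves unstable during propagation.

The receptor open reading frame is transcribed from the human CMV immediate-early enhancer and promoter and terminated by the bovine growth hormone polyadenylation signal. A T7 promoter lies just upstream of the coding sequence. According to the record, the endogenous ADGRL3 signal peptide is kept at the extreme N-terminus and is followed by an ALFA epitope tag and a HiBiT tag. The "lk" elements in the name suggest linkers separating these from each other and from the receptor. After signal peptide cleavage, both tags should therefore sit on the extracellular N-terminus of the mature protein. The ALFA tag is recognised by a dedicated nanobody, and HiBiT complements LgBiT to reconstitute luminescent NanoLuc, which allows quantitative detection of surface or released protein. The associated study concerns shedding of the N-terminal fragment and its contribution to signaling by full-length ADGRL3. The automated annotation also reports short lacI, ble and HIV-1 LTR fragments, which are probably backbone remnants or chance matches rather than functional elements.
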