Features (pLannotate 1.2.2; 20 found; start..end, strand, type, name):
     72..296     +  polyA_signal   bGH poly(A) signal: bovine growth hormone polyadenylation signal
    300..321     +  promoter       SV40 promoter (fragment): SV40 enhancer and early promoter
    342..770     +  rep_origin     f1 ori (sequence partly withheld): f1 bacteriophage origin of replication; arrow indicates direction of (+) strand synthesis
    784..1113    +  promoter       SV40 promoter: SV40 enhancer and early promoter
   1180..1971    +  CDS            neo: KKA2_KLEPN - Also known as kan, nptII. Experimental evidence at protein level: Swiss-Prot protein existence level 1. Resistance to kanamycin, neomycin, paromomycin, ribostamycin, butirosin and gentamicin B. From Klebsiella pneumoniae.
   1995..2153    +  CDS            ble (fragment): BLE_KLEPN - Experimental evidence at protein level: Swiss-Prot protein existence level 1. Binding protein with a strong affinity to the bleomycin family of antibiotics. Binds to CL990; an antimitotic-antibiotic compound. From Klebsiella pneumoniae.
   2148..2269    +  polyA_signal   SV40 poly(A) signal: SV40 polyadenylation signal
   2342..2358    -  protein_bind   lac operator: The lac repressor binds to the lac operator to inhibit transcription in E. coli. This inhibition can be relieved by adding lactose or isopropyl-β-D-thiogalactopyranoside (IPTG). lac repressor encoded by lacI
   2366..2396    -  promoter       lac promoter: promoter for the E. coli lac operon
   2411..2432    -  protein_bind   CAP binding site: CAP binding activates transcription in the presence of cAMP. E. coli catabolite activator protein
   2445..2537    -  CDS            lacI (fragment): lac repressor; lacI; The lac repressor binds to the lac operator to inhibit transcription in E. coli. This inhibition can be relieved by adding lactose or isopropyl-β-D-thiogalactopyranoside (IPTG).
   2720..3308    -  rep_origin     ori: high-copy-number ColE1/pMB1/pBR322/pUC origin of replication
   3479..4339    -  CDS            AmpR: β-lactamase; bla; confers resistance to ampicillin, carbenicillin, and related antibiotics
   4340..4444    -  promoter       AmpR promoter: bla
   4503..4555    -  misc_feature   bom (fragment): basis of mobility region from pBR322
   4710..5089    +  enhancer       CMV enhancer: human cytomegalovirus immediate early enhancer
   5090..5293    +  promoter       CMV promoter: human cytomegalovirus (CMV) immediate early promoter
   5289..5322    +  LTR            5' LTR (truncated) (fragment): truncated 5' long terminal repeat (LTR) from HIV-1
   5338..5356    +  promoter       T7 promoter: promoter for bacteriophage T7 RNA polymerase
   5390..10120   +  CDS            Adgrl3: AGRL3_MOUSE - Also known as Kiaa0768 From Mus musculus (Mouse).
>Addgene plasmid #233062 | pCDNA3.1-SP-ALFA-lk-HiBiT-lk-ADGRL3 | addgene full sequence | sequence record 464571 | Addgene NGS Result
CTGCAGATATCCAGCACAGTGGCGGCCGCTCGAGTCTAGAGGGCCCGTTTAAACCCGCTGATCAGCCTCG
ACTGTGCCTTCTAGTTGCCAGCCATCTGTTGTTTGCCCCTCCCCCGTGCCTTCCTTGACCCTGGAAGGTG
CCACTCCCACTGTCCTTTCCTAATAAAATGAGGAAATTGCATCGCATTGTCTGAGTAGGTGTCATTCTAT
TCTGGGGGGTGGGGTGGGGCAGGACAGCAAGGGGGAGGATTGGGAAGACAATAGCAGGCATGCTGGGGAT
GCGGTGGGCTCTATGGCTTCTGAGGCGGAAAGAACCAGCTGGGGCTCTAGGGGGTATCCCC
[124 nt withheld, positions 342-465]
C
[91 nt withheld, positions 467-557]
A
[49 nt withheld, positions 559-607]
CCTTTGACGTTGGAGTCCACGTTCTTT
[37 nt withheld, positions 635-671]
ACCCTATCTCGGTCTATTCTTTTGATTTATAAGGGATTTTGCCGATTTCGGCCTATTGGTTAAAAAATGA
GCTGATTTAACAAAAATTTAACGCGAATTAATTCTGTGGAATGTGTGTCAGTTAGGGTGTGGAAAGTCCC
CAGGCTCCCCAGCAGGCAGAAGTATGCAAAGCATGCATCTCAATTAGTCAGCAACCAGGTGTGGAAAGTC
CCCAGGCTCCCCAGCAGGCAGAAGTATGCAAAGCATGCATCTCAATTAGTCAGCAACCATAGTCCCGCCC
CTAACTCCGCCCATCCCGCCCCTAACTCCGCCCAGTTCCGCCCATTCTCCGCCCCATGGCTGACTAATTT
TTTTTATTTATGCAGAGGCCGAGGCCGCCTCTGCCTCTGAGCTATTCCAGAAGTAGTGAGGAGGCTTTTT
TGGAGGCCTAGGCTTTTGCAAAAAGCTCCCGGGAGCTTGTATATCCATTTTCGGATCTGATCAAGAGACA
GGATGAGGATCGTTTCGCATGATTGAACAAGATGGATTGCACGCAGGTTCTCCGGCCGCTTGGGTGGAGA
GGCTATTCGGCTATGACTGGGCACAACAGACAATCGGCTGCTCTGATGCCGCCGTGTTCCGGCTGTCAGC
GCAGGGGCGCCCGGTTCTTTTTGTCAAGACCGACCTGTCCGGTGCCCTGAATGAACTGCAGGACGAGGCA
GCGCGGCTATCGTGGCTGGCCACGACGGGCGTTCCTTGCGCAGCTGTGCTCGACGTTGTCACTGAAGCGG
GAAGGGACTGGCTGCTATTGGGCGAAGTGCCGGGGCAGGATCTCCTGTCATCTCACCTTGCTCCTGCCGA
GAAAGTATCCATCATGGCTGATGCAATGCGGCGGCTGCATACGCTTGATCCGGCTACCTGCCCATTCGAC
CACCAAGCGAAACATCGCATCGAGCGAGCACGTACTCGGATGGAAGCCGGTCTTGTCGATCAGGATGATC
TGGACGAAGAGCATCAGGGGCTCGCGCCAGCCGAACTGTTCGCCAGGCTCAAGGCGCGCATGCCCGACGG
CGAGGATCTCGTCGTGACCCATGGCGATGCCTGCTTGCCGAATATCATGGTGGAAAATGGCCGCTTTTCT
GGATTCATCGACTGTGGCCGGCTGGGTGTGGCGGACCGCTATCAGGACATAGCGTTGGCTACCCGTGATA
TTGCTGAAGAGCTTGGCGGCGAATGGGCTGACCGCTTCCTCGTGCTTTACGGTATCGCCGCTCCCGATTC
GCAGCGCATCGCCTTCTATCGCCTTCTTGACGAGTTCTTCTGAGCGGGACTCTGGGGTTCGAAATGACCG
ACCAAGCGACGCCCAACCTGCCATCACGAGATTTCGATTCCACCGCCGCCTTCTATGAAAGGTTGGGCTT
CGGAATCGTTTTCCGGGACGCCGGCTGGATGATCCTCCAGCGCGGGGATCTCATGCTGGAGTTCTTCGCC
CACCCCAACTTGTTTATTGCAGCTTATAATGGTTACAAATAAAGCAATAGCATCACAAATTTCACAAATA
AAGCATTTTTTTCACTGCATTCTAGTTGTGGTTTGTCCAAACTCATCAATGTATCTTATCATGTCTGTAT
ACCGTCGACCTCTAGCTAGAGCTTGGCGTAATCATGGTCATAGCTGTTTCCTGTGTGAAATTGTTATCCG
CTCACAATTCCACACAACATACGAGCCGGAAGCATAAAGTGTAAAGCCTGGGGTGCCTAATGAGTGAGCT
AACTCACATTAATTGCGTTGCGCTCACTGCCCGCTTTCCAGTCGGGAAACCTGTCGTGCCAGCTGCATTA
ATGAATCGGCCAACGCGCGGGGAGAGGCGGTTTGCGTATTGGGCGCTCTTCCGCTTCCTCGCTCACTGAC
TCGCTGCGCTCGGTCGTTCGGCTGCGGCGAGCGGTATCAGCTCACTCAAAGGCGGTAATACGGTTATCCA
CAGAATCAGGGGATAACGCAGGAAAGAACATGTGAGCAAAAGGCCAGCAAAAGGCCAGGAACCGTAAAAA
GGCCGCGTTGCTGGCGTTTTTCCATAGGCTCCGCCCCCCTGACGAGCATCACAAAAATCGACGCTCAAGT
CAGAGGTGGCGAAACCCGACAGGACTATAAAGATACCAGGCGTTTCCCCCTGGAAGCTCCCTCGTGCGCT
CTCCTGTTCCGACCCTGCCGCTTACCGGATACCTGTCCGCCTTTCTCCCTTCGGGAAGCGTGGCGCTTTC
TCATAGCTCACGCTGTAGGTATCTCAGTTCGGTGTAGGTCGTTCGCTCCAAGCTGGGCTGTGTGCACGAA
CCCCCCGTTCAGCCCGACCGCTGCGCCTTATCCGGTAACTATCGTCTTGAGTCCAACCCGGTAAGACACG
ACTTATCGCCACTGGCAGCAGCCACTGGTAACAGGATTAGCAGAGCGAGGTATGTAGGCGGTGCTACAGA
GTTCTTGAAGTGGTGGCCTAACTACGGCTACACTAGAAGAACAGTATTTGGTATCTGCGCTCTGCTGAAG
CCAGTTACCTTCGGAAAAAGAGTTGGTAGCTCTTGATCCGGCAAACAAACCACCGCTGGTAGCGGTGGTT
TTTTTGTTTGCAAGCAGCAGATTACGCGCAGAAAAAAAGGATCTCAAGAAGATCCTTTGATCTTTTCTAC
GGGGTCTGACGCTCAGTGGAACGAAAACTCACGTTAAGGGATTTTGGTCATGAGATTATCAAAAAGGATC
TTCACCTAGATCCTTTTAAATTAAAAATGAAGTTTTAAATCAATCTAAAGTATATATGAGTAAACTTGGT
CTGACAGTTACCAATGCTTAATCAGTGAGGCACCTATCTCAGCGATCTGTCTATTTCGTTCATCCATAGT
TGCCTGACTCCCCGTCGTGTAGATAACTACGATACGGGAGGGCTTACCATCTGGCCCCAGTGCTGCAATG
ATACCGCGAGACCCACGCTCACCGGCTCCAGATTTATCAGCAATAAACCAGCCAGCCGGAAGGGCCGAGC
GCAGAAGTGGTCCTGCAACTTTATCCGCCTCCATCCAGTCTATTAATTGTTGCCGGGAAGCTAGAGTAAG
TAGTTCGCCAGTTAATAGTTTGCGCAACGTTGTTGCCATTGCTACAGGCATCGTGGTGTCACGCTCGTCG
TTTGGTATGGCTTCATTCAGCTCCGGTTCCCAACGATCAAGGCGAGTTACATGATCCCCCATGTTGTGCA
AAAAAGCGGTTAGCTCCTTCGGTCCTCCGATCGTTGTCAGAAGTAAGTTGGCCGCAGTGTTATCACTCAT
GGTTATGGCAGCACTGCATAATTCTCTTACTGTCATGCCATCCGTAAGATGCTTTTCTGTGACTGGTGAG
TACTCAACCAAGTCATTCTGAGAATAGTGTATGCGGCGACCGAGTTGCTCTTGCCCGGCGTCAATACGGG
ATAATACCGCGCCACATAGCAGAACTTTAAAAGTGCTCATCATTGGAAAACGTTCTTCGGGGCGAAAACT
CTCAAGGATCTTACCGCTGTTGAGATCCAGTTCGATGTAACCCACTCGTGCACCCAACTGATCTTCAGCA
TCTTTTACTTTCACCAGCGTTTCTGGGTGAGCAAAAACAGGAAGGCAAAATGCCGCAAAAAAGGGAATAA
GGGCGACACGGAAATGTTGAATACTCATACTCTTCCTTTTTCAATATTATTGAAGCATTTATCAGGGTTA
TTGTCTCATGAGCGGATACATATTTGAATGTATTTAGAAAAATAAACAAATAGGGGTTCCGCGCACATTT
CCCCGAAAAGTGCCACCTGACGTCGACGGATCGGGAGATCTCCCGATCCCCTATGGTGCACTCTCAGTAC
AATCTGCTCTGATGCCGCATAGTTAAGCCAGTATCTGCTCCCTGCTTGTGTGTTGGAGGTCGCTGAGTAG
TGCGCGAGCAAAATTTAAGCTACAACAAGGCAAGGCTTGACCGACAATTGCATGAAGAATCTGCTTAGGG
TTAGGCGTTTTGCGCTGCTTCGCGATGTACGGGCCAGATATACGCGTTGACATTGATTATTGACTAGTTA
TTAATAGTAATCAATTACGGGGTCATTAGTTCATAGCCCATATATGGAGTTCCGCGTTACATAACTTACG
GTAAATGGCCCGCCTGGCTGACCGCCCAACGACCCCCGCCCATTGACGTCAATAATGACGTATGTTCCCA
TAGTAACGCCAATAGGGACTTTCCATTGACGTCAATGGGTGGAGTATTTACGGTAAACTGCCCACTTGGC
AGTACATCAAGTGTATCATATGCCAAGTACGCCCCCTATTGACGTCAATGACGGTAAATGGCCCGCCTGG
CATTATGCCCAGTACATGACCTTATGGGACTTTCCTACTTGGCAGTACATCTACGTATTAGTCATCGCTA
TTACCATGGTGATGCGGTTTTGGCAGTACATCAATGGGCGTGGATAGCGGTTTGACTCACGGGGATTTCC
AAGTCTCCACCCCATTGACGTCAATGGGAGTTTGTTTTGGCACCAAAATCAACGGGACTTTCCAAAATGT
CGTAACAACTCCGCCCCATTGACGCAAATGGGCGGTAGGCGTGTACGGTGGGAGGTCTATATAAGCAGAG
CTCTCTGGCTAACTAGAGAACCCACTGCTTACTGGCTTATCGAAATTAATACGACTCACTATAGGGAGAC
CCAAGCTGGCTAGCGTTTAAACTTAGCCATGTGGCCACCACAGCTACTCATCCTCACGATGCTTTTAGCA
CCTGTAGTTCATGGTCCAAGCAGACTGGAGGAGGAGCTGAGAAGAAGACTGACCGAGCCAGGCAGCAGCG
GCGTGAGCGGCTGGCGGCTGTTCAAGAAGATTAGCGGCAGCAGCGGCGGCAAGCACAATGAGAGACATCC
AGCCCTCGCTGCTCCACTGCGACACGCTGAGCGCAGCCCAGGAGGCGCTCTCCCTCCCAGACATCTCCTT
CAGCAGCCAGCGGCAGAGCGCTCAACGGCTCATCGAGGACAGGGGCCACGCGGAGCTGCCAGAGGAGTCC
GTGGACCAGGTGCCCCAGGAGCACAGATTGCAGCCCAAGCTTTCAGCCGCGCCCCAATTCCCATGGCAGT
GGTCCGCAGAGAGCTCTCCTGTGAGAGCTACCCCATTGAGCTCCGTTGTCCGGGCACAGACGTCATCATG
ATCGAGAGCGCCAACTACGGGAGGACCGATGACAAGATCTGTGACTCGGACCCTGCTCAGATGGAGAACA
TTCGGTGTTATCTGCCAGATGCCTATAAGATTATGTCTCAAAGATGCAATAACAGAACCCAGTGTGCAGT
GGTGGCAGGTCCTGATGTATTTCCAGACCCATGTCCGGGAACATATAAATACCTTGAAGTGCAGTATGAA
TGTGTCCCTTATAAAGTGGAACAAAAAGTTTTTCTTTGTCCTGGACTGCTAAAAGGAGTGTACCAGAGTG
AACACTTGTTTGAATCTGACCACCAATCTGGGGCATGGTGCAAGGACCCTCTACAGGCTTCTGACAAGAT
TTACTATATGCCCTGGACTCCCTACAGAACTGACACCCTGACAGAGTATTCGTCCAAAGATGACTTCATT
GCTGGAAGGCCAACAACTACCTACAAGCTCCCTCACAGAGTGGATGGCACTGGATTTGTAGTATACGATG
GTGCCCTCTTCTTCAACAAGGAGCGGACAAGGAACATTGTAAAGTTTGATTTGAGGACTAGGATAAAGAG
TGGAGAGGCAATCATAGCAAATGCTAATTACCATGACACCTCCCCATACCGATGGGGTGGCAAGTCCGAC
ATAGACTTGGCAGTGGATGAAAATGGATTATGGGTAATCTATGCAACAGAACAGAACAATGGCAAGATTG
TCATTAGCCAGTTGAACCCTTACACCCTACGGATTGAGGGGACATGGGACACTGCCTATGATAAAAGGTC
AGCTTCCAATGCATTCATGATTTGTGGGATTCTGTATGTGGTCAAATCTGTATATGAGGATGATGACAAC
GAGGCCACCGGTAATAAGATTGACTACATTTACAACACTGACCAAAGCAAGGATAGCTTGGTGGATGTAC
CCTTTCCCAACTCTTACCAGTACATAGCAGCTGTGGATTACAATCCCAGGGACAATCTGCTCTATGTGTG
GAATAACTACCACGTTGTGAAATACTCTTTGGACTTCGGGCCTCTGGATAGTAGATCAGGGCCGGTACAT
CATGGACAAGTCTCCTACATCTCTCCACCAATTCACCTCGACTCTGAACTAGAAAGGCCCCCTGTCAGAG
GGATTTCTACCACAGGATCCCTGGGTATGGGAAGCACGACCACCAGCACCACCCTCCGGACCACAACCTG
GAACATAGGCAGGAGTACCACCGCATCCTTGCCGGGCAGAAGAAACCGCAGTACCAGCACGCCATCCCCC
GCGGTAGAGGTGCTGGATGACGTCACCACACACCTGCCCTCGGCAGCCTCCCAAATCCCAGCTATGGAAG
AGAGCTGCGAGGCTGTGGAAGCCCGAGAAATCATGTGGTTTAAGACCAGACAGGGGCAGGTAGCAAAGCA
GCCATGCCCAGCAGGAACCATAGGTGTATCAACTTACCTATGTCTTGCTCCTGATGGAATATGGGACCCC
CAAGGACCAGATCTCAGCAACTGCTCTTCTCCTTGGGTCAATCACATAACACAGAAGCTGAAATCCGGAG
AAACAGCTGCCAATATTGCCAGAGAGCTAGCAGAACAGACAAGAAATCACTTGAACGCTGGGGACATCAC
CTACTCTGTCCGTGCCATGGACCAGCTGGTTGGCCTCTTGGATGTCCAGCTCAGGAATTTGACACCAGGG
GGAAAAGACAGCGCAGCCCGCAGCTTGAACAAGCTTCAGAAAAGAGAGCGCTCTTGCAGAGCCTATGTCC
AGGCGATGGTGGAGACAGTTAACAACCTCCTTCAGCCACAAGCTTTGAATGCCTGGAGAGACCTGACGAC
AAGTGATCAACTGCGTGCGGCCACCATGTTGCTTGACACTGTGGAGGAGAGCGCTTTCGTGTTAGCTGAT
AACCTTTTGAAGACCGACATTGTCAGGGAGAATACAGACAATATTCAGTTAGAAGTTGCAAGACTGAGCA
CGGAAGGAAACCTAGAAGATCTAAAATTCCCAGAGAACATGGGCCACGGAAGTACCATCCAGCTCTCAGC
AAACACATTAAAGCAAAATGGCCGGAATGGAGAGATTAGAGTGGCTTTTGTCCTGTATAATAACCTGGGT
CCTTATTTGTCTACGGAGAATGCCAGTATGAAGTTGGGCACAGAAGCTATGTCCACAAATCACTCGGTTA
TCGTCAATTCCCCTGTTATTACAGCAGCAATAAATAAGGAATTCAGTAATAAAGTGTATTTGGCTGATCC
TGTGGTATTTACTGTTAAACACATCAAGCAGTCAGAAGAAAATTTCAACCCTAACTGTTCATTTTGGAGC
TATTCCAAGCGCACAATGACAGGTTATTGGTCAACACAAGGCTGTCGACTCCTGACAACCAACAAGACAC
ATACTACATGCTCCTGTAACCACCTCACCAACTTTGCAGTATTGATGGCACATGTGGAAGTTAAGCACAG
CGATGCAGTCCACGATCTTCTTCTGGATGTGATCACGTGGGTTGGCATCTTGCTGTCCCTTGTCTGTCTC
CTGATTTGCATCTTCACATTCTGCTTCTTCCGGGGACTCCAGAGTGACCGCAACACCATTCACAAGAACC
TCTGCATCAGCCTGTTCGTGGCAGAACTGCTCTTCCTGATTGGAATCAACAGAACCGACCAACCAATTGC
CTGTGCAGTGTTCGCGGCTCTTTTGCATTTCTTCTTCTTGGCGGCCTTCACCTGGATGTTTCTAGAAGGG
GTGCAGCTGTATATCATGCTGGTGGAGGTCTTTGAGAGCGAGCATTCCCGTAGGAAGTACTTTTATCTGG
TCGGCTATGGGATGCCCGCGCTCATCGTGGCCGTTTCTGCGGCCGTCGACTACAGGAGCTACGGAACAGA
CAAAGTATGTTGGCTTCGCCTTGACACCTACTTCATTTGGAGTTTTATAGGACCGGCGACCTTGATAATT
ATGCTGAATGTCATCTTCCTTGGGATTGCTTTATACAAAATGTTTCACCATACTGCCATACTGAAACCTG
AATCAGGCTGTCTTGACAATATCAACTATGAGGATAACAGACCCTTCATCAAGTCATGGGTTATAGGTGC
AATAGCTCTGCTCTGCCTGTTAGGATTGACCTGGGCCTTTGGACTCATGTATATTAATGAAAGCACAGTC
ATCATGGCGTATCTCTTCACCATTTTCAATTCTCTACAGGGAATGTTTATATTCATTTTCCACTGTGTTC
TACAGAAGAAGGTACGGAAAGAGTATGGGAAATGCCTCCGCACGCATTGCTGTAGTGGGAAAAGCACGGA
GAGTTCGATTGGCTCAGGGAAAACATCTGGTTCTCGAACTCCAGGACGGTACTCCACAGGCTCGCAGAGC
CGGATTCGGAGAATGTGGAATGACACTGTCCGAAAGCAGTCAGAGTCGTCCTTCATCACCGGAGACATAA
ACAGCTCAGCATCGCTCAACAGAGAGCCCTACAGAGAGACAAAGGGGCTTCTGAACAATGCCAGGGATAC
AAGTGTCATGGATACTCTACCACTGAATGGTAACCATGGCAACAGTTACAGCATTGCTGGCGGCGAATAC
CTGAGCAACTGTGTGCAAATTATAGACCGTGGCTATAACCACAACGAGACCGCCCTAGAGAAAAAGATCC
TAAAGGAACTCACTTCCAACTATATCCCTTCATACCTGAACAACCACGAGCGCTCCAGCGAACAGAACCG
GAATATGATGAACAAACTGGTGAACAACTTAGGCAGCGGGAGTGAAGATGACGCCATCGTCCTGGATGAC
GCCGCGTCCTTTAACCACGAGGAGAGTCTGGGCCTGGAACTCATTCACGAGGAATCCGATGCTCCCTTGC
TGCCCCCGAGGGTTTACTCCACGGATAACCACCAGCCACACCATTACAGCAGGAGGCGGTTCCCCCAGGA
CCACAGCGAGAGCTTCTTCCCTCTGCTAACCGACGAGCACACAGAAGACCTGCAGTCACCGCACAGGGAC
TCTCTGTACACCAGCATGCCAGCCCTGGCCGGCGTGCCCGCTGCAGACAGTGTGACCACCAGCACCCAGA
CCGAAGCCGCAGCGGCCAAGGGTGGTGACGCCGAAGATGTTTACTACAAAAGCATGCCAAACCTGGGCTC
CAGAAACCACGTGCACCCGCTGCACGCCTACTACCAGCTGGGGCGCGGCAGCAGCGACGGATTCATAGTT
CCTCCTAACAAAGATGGGGCCTCTCCGGAGGGGACTTCCAAAGGACCCGCGCACTTGGTCACTAGTCTAT
AA
